>Addgene plasmid #78343 | FLAG-hSRF (#482) | addgene partial sequence | sequence record 152301 | CMV-F 5'-CGCAAATGGGCGGTAGGCGTG-3'
ACCGTCAGATCCGCTAGCGATTACGCCAAGCTCGAAATTAACCCTCACTAAAGGGAACAAAAGCTGGAGC
TCCACCGCGGTGGCGGCCGCCACCATGGATTACAAGGATGACGACGATAAGAGCCCGGGCGGATCCATGT
TACCGACCCAAGCTGGGGCCGCGGCGGCTCTGGGCCGGGGCTCGGCCCTGGGGGGCAGCCTGAACCGGAC
CCCGACGGGGCGGCCGGGCGGCGGCGGCGGGACACGCGGGGCTAACGGGGGCCGGGTCCCCGGGAATGGC
GCGGGGCTCGGGCCCGGCCGCCTGGAGCGGGAGGCTGCGGCAGCGGCGGCAACCACCCCGGCGCCCACCG
CGGGGGCCCTCTACAGCGGCAGCGAGGGCGACTCGGAGTCGGGCGAGGAGGAGGAGCTGGGCGCCGAGCG
GCGCGGCCTGAAGCGGAGCCTGAGCGAGATGGAGATCGGTATGGTGGTCGGTGGGCCCGAGGCGTCGGCA
GCGGCCACCGGGGGCTACGGGCCGGTGAGCGGCGCGGTGAGCGGGGCCAAGCCGGGTAAGAAGACCCGGG
GCCGCGTGAAGATCAAGATGGAGTTCATCGACAACAAGCTGCGGCGCTACACGACCTTCAGCAAGAGGAA
GACGGGCATCATGAAGAAGGCCTATGAGCTGTCCACGCTGACAGGGACACAGGTGCTGTTGCTGGTGGCC
AGTGAGACAGGCCATGTGTATACCTTTGCCACCCGAAAACTGCAGCCCATGATCACCAGTGAGACCGGC
