>Addgene plasmid #78343 | FLAG-hSRF (#482) | addgene partial sequence | sequence record 152302 | T7 5'-TAATACGACTCACTATAGGG-3'
AGGTACCGGGCCCCCCCTCGAGGTCGACGGTATCGATAAGCTTGATATCGAATTCTCATTCACTCTTGGT
GCTGTGGGCGGTGTCCAGGTTCACCACCTGTAGCTCGGTGAGGTTGCTGCTGCTCCCGGCCTGCTGCCCT
ATCACAGCCATCTGGTGGAGCTGAACTGCTGAAACAGGGATCTGCACTGTCCCAGATGATGCTGTCAGGA
ACACCTGGGGGACGCCACCTGGCTCCTGGACCTGGCTGTGTGACACCTGCATGGTGGATGGTGCCTGGGA
GAAGGCATTCAGCACGGTGAGGCTGCCATCACCCAGGCCCGAGGTGGGGGCATACATCACCGCATGCGGG
CTAGGGTACATCATGTGGCCACCCACAGTTGTGGGCACGGATGACGTCATGATGGTGGCGGGCAGCGTCA
CTGTCCCGCTGGAGGAGGTCTGCGTGAGGTCTGTGCTGCTGTCACGGGAGGGAGACGCTTGCTGTGGGGC
CTGGTGCACTTGAATGGCCTGCACTGGGACCTGCTGGGCCACTGCCCCACCAGGCATGAGGGTGAAGCTG
GTAGGCAGCTGCATAAGGCCCCCAGAGGAGACAGGGCCGCTACCTGTACTCTTCAGCACAGTCCCATTGG
CACTGCTGACAGCACTGGGGCTGACACTAGCAGACACTGGTGCCAGGTAGTTGGTGATGGGAAAGGAGGG
GCCGCTGCTGACTTGCATGGTGGTAGAGGTGCTAGGTGCTGTTTGGATGGTGGAGGTTGTACCCGGCAGG
TTGGTGACTGTGAACGCCGGCTTCAGTGTGTCCTTGGTCTCCCCACTGCTGTCAGACTCCGACACCTGGT
AGGTGAGATCTGTCTCTTCAA
