[The description below was written by a language model from this plasmid's Addgene catalogue record.]
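Description:
FLAG-hSRF is a mammalian expression plasmid built on the Stratagene pCMV-Tag2b backbone and designed to overexpress human serum response factor (SRF) with an N-terminal FLAG epitope. The roughly 1.5 kb human SRF open reading frame was inserted by restriction cloning between the BamHI and EcoRI sites of the backbone's polylinker, both of which remain intact, giving a total plasmid size of about 5.8 kb. The FLAG tag is supplied by the backbone upstream of the cloning site, so the SRF coding sequence is read in frame as a FLAG-SRF fusion. Transcription is driven by the CMV promoter, a strong constitutive promoter in most mammalian cell types. T3 and T7 promoter sequences flank the insert and are listed as the sequencing primer sites for verifying it.

In bacteria the plasmid is maintained at high copy number under kanamycin selection, and in mammalian cells the neomycin resistance marker allows G418 selection, so stable lines can be derived in addition to transient transfection. No feature table accompanies the record, so details such as the origin of replication and polyadenylation signals are not stated here.

SRF is a MADS-box transcription factor that binds serum response elements and regulates immediate-early and muscle- and cytoskeleton-related genes. The stated purpose of the construct is overexpression of tagged SRF. The FLAG epitope allows the exogenous protein to be detected or purified with anti-FLAG antibodies, for example by western blotting, immunoprecipitation or immunostaining, and distinguishes it from endogenous SRF.
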