Addgene plasmid #78343: FLAG-hSRF (#482)
Purpose: Overexpression of human SRF ORF with a N-terminal FLAG tag
Depositing lab: Matthew Alexander & Louis Kunkel. Depositing organization: Boston Children's Hospital.
Backbone
  Vector backbone: pCMV-Tag2b
  Backbone manufacturer: Stratagene
  Backbone size w/o insert (bp): 4300
  Total vector size (bp): 5824
  Vector type: Mammalian Expression
  Selectable markers: Neomycin (select with G418)
Growth in bacteria
  Bacterial resistance: Kanamycin, 50 μg/mL
  Growth temperature: 37°C
  Growth strain: DH5alpha
  Copy number: High Copy
Gene/Insert
  Gene/Insert name: SRF (alt name: serum response factor)
  Species: H. sapiens (human)
  Insert size (bp): 1524
  GenBank ID: NM_003131.3
  Entrez Gene: SRF (a.k.a. MCM1)
  Promoter: CMV
  Tag / fusion protein: FLAG (N terminal on backbone)
  Cloning method: Restriction Enzyme; 5′ cloning site BamH1 (not destroyed); 3′ cloning site EcoR1 (not destroyed)
  Sequencing primers: 5′ T3 promoter; 3′ T7 promoter
Terms and licenses: Academic/Nonprofit Terms; Industry Terms: Not Available to Industry
Depositor comments: Please contact Dr. Alexander if you have any questions.
How to cite: FLAG-hSRF (#482) was a gift from Matthew Alexander & Louis Kunkel (Addgene plasmid # 78343 ; http://n2t.net/addgene:78343 ; RRID:Addgene_78343)
